Addgene plasmid #178665: A1-LCD-6R
Purpose: Bacterial expression of N-terminally 6His tagged A1-LCD with six Arg residues removed (LCD: low-complexity domain, aa 186-320)
Depositing lab: Tanja Mittag. Depositing organization: St. Jude Children's Research Hospital. Publication: Deciphering how naturally occurring sequence features impact the phase behaviours of disordered prion-like domains. Bremer A, Farag M, Borcherds WM, Peran I, Martin EW, Pappu RV, Mittag T. Nat Chem. 2022 Feb;14(2):196-207. doi: 10.1038/s41557-021-00840-w. Epub 2021 Dec 20. PubMed 34931046.
Backbone
  Vector backbone: pDEST17
  Vector type: Bacterial Expression
Growth in bacteria
  Bacterial resistance: Ampicillin, 100 μg/mL
  Growth temperature: 37°C
  Growth strain: DH5alpha
  Copy number: Low Copy
Gene/Insert
  Gene/Insert name: A1-LCD-6R
  Species: H. sapiens (human)
  Mutation: six Arg residues removed
  Entrez Gene: HNRNPA1 (a.k.a. ALS19, ALS20, HNRPA1, HNRPA1L3, IBMPFD3, MPD3, UP 1, hnRNP A1, hnRNP-A1)
  Tag / fusion protein: 6xHis (N terminal on insert)
  Cloning method: Gateway Cloning
Terms and licenses: Academic/Nonprofit Terms; Industry Terms: Not Available to Industry
How to cite: A1-LCD-6R was a gift from Tanja Mittag (Addgene plasmid # 178665 ; http://n2t.net/addgene:178665 ; RRID:Addgene_178665)
