[The description below was written by a language model from this plasmid's Addgene catalogue record and pLannotate feature annotations shown in this document.]
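Description:
A1-LCD-6R is a bacterial expression plasmid built on the Gateway destination vector pDEST17. It produces a variant of the low-complexity domain (LCD, residues 186–320) of human hnRNP A1 (HNRNPA1) from which six arginine residues have been removed. The backbone is pBR322-like. It has a ColE1/pMB1-type origin together with the bom mobility region and the rop gene, which keeps copy number low, in agreement with the catalogue's "low copy" designation. Selection is by ampicillin through the β-lactamase gene under its own promoter. Two tetracycline-resistance fragments and a tet promoter are also annotated, but these are non-functional remnants of the parental backbone.

The expression cassette is driven by a T7 promoter followed by the phage T7 gene 10 ribosome binding site, so expression requires a host that supplies T7 RNA polymerase. The reading frame begins with an N-terminal histidine tag, recorded as 6xHis in the catalogue and detected as a partial 8xHis match by the annotation software. It continues through the attB1 site left by Gateway recombination and a partially annotated TEV protease recognition site, which would presumably allow tag removal after purification. The HNRNPA1 fragment follows, spanning the numbering origin of the circular sequence. The annotation tool matched the insert to the bovine orthologue, but the record gives the species as human. The insert is followed by attB2 and a T7 terminator. A short hit to a T7 gene 10-derived solubility tag lies between them and is probably vector sequence rather than a functional fusion.

The associated publication concerns how sequence features of disordered prion-like domains affect their phase behaviour. The plasmid therefore serves to make recombinant protein for testing the contribution of arginine residues.
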