Features (pLannotate 1.2.2; 18 found; start..end, strand, type, name):
    324..348     -  protein_bind   attB2: mutant version of attB; recombination site for the Gateway® BP reaction BP Clonase™
    358..407     +  CDS            SET1 (fragment): solubility-enhancement tag derived from T7 phage gene 10B
    415..462     +  terminator     T7 terminator: transcription terminator for bacteriophage T7 RNA polymerase
    488..780     -  CDS            TcR (fragment): tetracycline efflux protein; tet; confers resistance to tetracycline
    828..856     -  promoter       tet promoter: E. coli promoter for tetracycline efflux protein gene
    969..1073    +  promoter       AmpR promoter: bla
   1074..1934    +  CDS            AmpR: β-lactamase; bla; confers resistance to ampicillin, carbenicillin, and related antibiotics
   2105..2693    +  rep_origin     ori: high-copy-number ColE1/pMB1/pBR322/pUC origin of replication
   2879..3018    -  misc_feature   bom: basis of mobility region from pBR322
   3120..3311    -  CDS            rop: Rop protein, which maintains plasmids at low copy number; rop
   3328..3708    +  CDS            YPB1_ECOLX: Protein predicted: Swiss-Prot protein existence level 4. From Escherichia coli.
   3950..4854    -  CDS            TcR (fragment): tetracycline efflux protein; tet; confers resistance to tetracycline
   4876..4894    +  promoter       T7 promoter: promoter for bacteriophage T7 RNA polymerase
   4926..4948    +  RBS            RBS: efficient ribosome binding site from bacteriophage T7 gene 10 (Olins and Rangwala, 1989)
   4966..4986    +  CDS            8xHis (fragment): 8xHis affinity tag
   4995..5019    +  protein_bind   attB1: mutant version of attB; recombination site for the Gateway® BP reaction BP Clonase™
   5025..5041    +  CDS            TEV site (fragment): tobacco etch virus (TEV) protease recognition and cleavage site
   5046..319     +  CDS            HNRNPA1 (fragment) (across the origin): ROA1_BOVIN - Also known as HNRPA1. Experimental evidence at protein level: Swiss-Prot protein existence level 1. Involved in the packaging of pre-mRNA into hnRNP particles, transport of poly(A) mRNA from the nucleus to the cytoplasm and may modulate splice site selection. May bind to specific miRNA hairpins. Binds to the IRES and thereby inhibits the translation of the apoptosis protease activating factor APAF1. From Bos taurus (Bovine).
>Addgene plasmid #178665 | A1-LCD-6R | addgene full sequence | sequence record 356287 | Addgene NGS Result
TAATTTTGGCGGAGGTGGTAATTTTAGCGGTTCAGGTGGCTTTGGCGGTAGCCGTGGTGGCGGTGGCTAT
GGTGGTAGTGGTGATGGTTATAATGGCTTTGGTAATGATGGTAGCAATTTTGGAGGCGGTGGCAGCTATA
ATGATTTTGGCAATTATAACAACCAGAGCAGCAACTTTGGTCCGATGAAAGGTGGCAATTTCGGTGGTAG
CAGCAGCGGTCCGTATGGTGGCGGAGGCCAGTATTTTGCCAAACCGGGTAATCAAGGTGGTTATGGCGGT
TCAAGCAGCTCTAGCAGCTATGGTTCTGGTGGTCGTTTTTAAGACCCAGCTTTCTTGTACAAAGTGGTTG
ATTCGAGGCTGCTAACAAAGCCCGAAAGGAAGCTGAGTTGGCTGCTGCCACCGCTGAGCAATAACTAGCA
TAACCCCTTGGGGCCTCTAAACGGGTCTTGAGGGGTTTTTTGCTGAAAGGAGGAACTATATCCGGATATC
CACAGGACGGGTGTGGTCGCCATGATCGCGTAGTCGATAGTGGCTCCAAGTAGCGAAGCGAGCAGGACTG
GGCGGCGGCCAAAGCGGTCGGACAGTGCTCCGAGAACGGGTGCGCATAGAAATTGCATCAACGCATATAG
CGCTAGCAGCACGCCATAGTGACTGGCGATGCTGTCGGAATGGACGATATCCCGCAAGAGGCCCGGCAGT
ACCGGCATAACCAAGCCTATGCCTACAGCATCCAGGGTGACGGTGCCGAGGATGACGATGAGCGCATTGT
TAGATTTCATACACGGTGCCTGACTGCGTTAGCAATTTAACTGTGATAAACTACCGCATTAAAGCTTATC
GATGATAAGCTGTCAAACATGAGAATTCTTGAAGACGAAAGGGCCTCGTGATACGCCTATTTTTATAGGT
TAATGTCATGATAATAATGGTTTCTTAGACGTCAGGTGGCACTTTTCGGGGAAATGTGCGCGGAACCCCT
ATTTGTTTATTTTTCTAAATACATTCAAATATGTATCCGCTCATGAGACAATAACCCTGATAAATGCTTC
AATAATATTGAAAAAGGAAGAGTATGAGTATTCAACATTTCCGTGTCGCCCTTATTCCCTTTTTTGCGGC
ATTTTGCCTTCCTGTTTTTGCTCACCCAGAAACGCTGGTGAAAGTAAAAGATGCTGAAGATCAGTTGGGT
GCACGAGTGGGTTACATCGAACTGGATCTCAACAGCGGTAAGATCCTTGAGAGTTTTCGCCCCGAAGAAC
GTTTTCCAATGATGAGCACTTTTAAAGTTCTGCTATGTGGCGCGGTATTATCCCGTGTTGACGCCGGGCA
AGAGCAACTCGGTCGCCGCATACACTATTCTCAGAATGACTTGGTTGAGTACTCACCAGTCACAGAAAAG
CATCTTACGGATGGCATGACAGTAAGAGAATTATGCAGTGCTGCCATAACCATGAGTGATAACACTGCGG
CCAACTTACTTCTGACAACGATCGGAGGACCGAAGGAGCTAACCGCTTTTTTGCACAACATGGGGGATCA
TGTAACTCGCCTTGATCGTTGGGAACCGGAGCTGAATGAAGCCATACCAAACGACGAGCGTGACACCACG
ATGCCTGCAGCAATGGCAACAACGTTGCGCAAACTATTAACTGGCGAACTACTTACTCTAGCTTCCCGGC
AACAATTAATAGACTGGATGGAGGCGGATAAAGTTGCAGGACCACTTCTGCGCTCGGCCCTTCCGGCTGG
CTGGTTTATTGCTGATAAATCTGGAGCCGGTGAGCGTGGGTCTCGCGGTATCATTGCAGCACTGGGGCCA
GATGGTAAGCCCTCCCGTATCGTAGTTATCTACACGACGGGGAGTCAGGCAACTATGGATGAACGAAATA
GACAGATCGCTGAGATAGGTGCCTCACTGATTAAGCATTGGTAACTGTCAGACCAAGTTTACTCATATAT
ACTTTAGATTGATTTAAAACTTCATTTTTAATTTAAAAGGATCTAGGTGAAGATCCTTTTTGATAATCTC
ATGACCAAAATCCCTTAACGTGAGTTTTCGTTCCACTGAGCGTCAGACCCCGTAGAAAAGATCAAAGGAT
CTTCTTGAGATCCTTTTTTTCTGCGCGTAATCTGCTGCTTGCAAACAAAAAAACCACCGCTACCAGCGGT
GGTTTGTTTGCCGGATCAAGAGCTACCAACTCTTTTTCCGAAGGTAACTGGCTTCAGCAGAGCGCAGATA
CCAAATACTGTCCTTCTAGTGTAGCCGTAGTTAGGCCACCACTTCAAGAACTCTGTAGCACCGCCTACAT
ACCTCGCTCTGCTAATCCTGTTACCAGTGGCTGCTGCCAGTGGCGATAAGTCGTGTCTTACCGGGTTGGA
CTCAAGACGATAGTTACCGGATAAGGCGCAGCGGTCGGGCTGAACGGGGGGTTCGTGCACACAGCCCAGC
TTGGAGCGAACGACCTACACCGAACTGAGATACCTACAGCGTGAGCTATGAGAAAGCGCCACGCTTCCCG
AAGGGAGAAAGGCGGACAGGTATCCGGTAAGCGGCAGGGTCGGAACAGGAGAGCGCACGAGGGAGCTTCC
AGGGGGAAACGCCTGGTATCTTTATAGTCCTGTCGGGTTTCGCCACCTCTGACTTGAGCGTCGATTTTTG
TGATGCTCGTCAGGGGGGCGGAGCCTATGGAAAAACGCCAGCAACGCGGCCTTTTTACGGTTCCTGGCCT
TTTGCTGGCCTTTTGCTCACATGTTCTTTCCTGCGTTATCCCCTGATTCTGTGGATAACCGTATTACCGC
CTTTGAGTGAGCTGATACCGCTCGCCGCAGCCGAACGACCGAGCGCAGCGAGTCAGTGAGCGAGGAAGCG
GAAGAGCGCCTGATGCGGTATTTTCTCCTTACGCATCTGTGCGGTATTTCACACCGCAATGGTGCACTCT
CAGTACAATCTGCTCTGATGCCGCATAGTTAAGCCAGTATACACTCCGCTATCGCTACGTGACTGGGTCA
TGGCTGCGCCCCGACACCCGCCAACACCCGCTGACGCGCCCTGACGGGCTTGTCTGCTCCCGGCATCCGC
TTACAGACAAGCTGTGACCGTCTCCGGGAGCTGCATGTGTCAGAGGTTTTCACCGTCATCACCGAAACGC
GCGAGGCAGCTGCGGTAAAGCTCATCAGCGTGGTCGTGAAGCGATTCACAGATGTCTGCCTGTTCATCCG
CGTCCAGCTCGTTGAGTTTCTCCAGAAGCGTTAATGTCTGGCTTCTGATAAAGCGGGCCATGTTAAGGGC
GGTTTTTTCCTGTTTGGTCACTGATGCCTCCGTGTAAGGGGGATTTCTGTTCATGGGGGTAATGATACCG
ATGAAACGAGAGAGGATGCTCACGATACGGGTTACTGATGATGAACATGCCCGGTTACTGGAACGTTGTG
AGGGTAAACAACTGGCGGTATGGATGCGGCGGGACCAGAGAAAAATCACTCAGGGTCAATGCCAGCGCTT
CGTTAATACAGATGTAGGTGTTCCACAGGGTAGCCAGCAGCATCCTGCGATGCAGATCCGGAACATAATG
GTGCAGGGCGCTGACTTCCGCGTTTCCAGACTTTACGAAACACGGAAACCGAAGACCATTCATGTTGTTG
CTCAGGTCGCAGACGTTTTGCAGCAGCAGTCGCTTCACGTTCGCTCGCGTATCGGTGATTCATTCTGCTA
ACCAGTAAGGCAACCCCGCCAGCCTAGCCGGGTCCTCAACGACAGGAGCACGATCATGCGCACCCGTGGC
CAGGACCCAACGCTGCCCGAGATGCGCCGCGTGCGGCTGCTGGAGATGGCGGACGCGATGGATATGTTCT
GCCAAGGGTTGGTTTGCGCATTCACAGTTCTCCGCAAGAATTGATTGGCTCCAATTCTTGGAGTGGTGAA
TCCGTTAGCGAGGTGCCGCCGGCTTCCATTCAGGTCGAGGTGGCCCGGCTCCATGCACCGCGACGCAACG
CGGGGAGGCAGACAAGGTATAGGGCGGCGCCTACAATCCATGCCAACCCGTTCCATGTGCTCGCCGAGGC
GGCATAAATCGCCGTGACGATCAGCGGTCCAATGATCGAAGTTAGGCTGGTAAGAGCCGCGAGCGATCCT
TGAAGCTGTCCCTGATGGTCGTCATCTACCTGCCTGGACAGCATGGCCTGCAACGCGGGCATCCCGATGC
CGCCGGAAGCGAGAAGAATCATAATGGGGAAGGCCATCCAGCCTCGCGTCGCGAACGCCAGCAAGACGTA
GCCCAGCGCGTCGGCCGCCATGCCGGCGATAATGGCCTGCTTCTCGCCGAAACGTTTGGTGGCGGGACCA
GTGACGAAGGCTTGAGCGAGGGCGTGCAAGATTCCGAATACCGCAAGCGACAGGCCGATCATCGTCGCGC
TCCAGCGAAAGCGGTCCTCGCCGAAAATGACCCAGAGCGCTGCCGGCACCTGTCCTACGAGTTGCATGAT
AAAGAAGACAGTCATAAGTGCGGCGACGATAGTCATGCCCCGCGCCCACCGGAAGGAGCTGACTGGGTTG
AAGGCTCTCAAGGGCATCGGTCGATCGACGCTCTCCCTTATGCGACTCCTGCATTAGGAAGCAGCCCAGT
AGTAGGTTGAGGCCGTTGAGCACCGCCGCCGCAAGGAATGGTGCATGCAAGGAGATGGCGCCCAACAGTC
CCCCGGCCACGGGGCCTGCCACCATACCCACGCCGAAACAAGCGCTCATGAGCCCGAAGTGGCGAGCCCG
ATCTTCCCCATCGGTGATGTCGGCGATATAGGCGCCAGCAACCGCACCTGTGGCGCCGGTGATGCCGGCC
ACGATGCGTCCGGCGTAGAGGATCGAGATCTCGATCCCGCGAAATTAATACGACTCACTATAGGGAGACC
ACAACGGTTTCCCTCTAGAAATAATTTTGTTTAACTTTAAGAAGGAGATATACATATGTCGTACTACCAT
CACCATCACCATCACCTCGAATCAACAAGTTTGTACAAAAAAGCAGGCTTCGAGAACCTGTATTTTCAGG
GTAGCATGGCAAGCGCAAGCAGCAGCCAAGGTGGTCGTAGCGGTAGCGGTAATTTTGGTGGTGGTCGCGG
TGGTGGTTTTGGTGGCAATGA
